Addgene plasmid #194305: pGTag Hygro EGFP nLAP +0
Purpose: CRISPR/Cas9-mediated generic protein tagging
Depositing lab: Frank Schnütgen. Publication: CRISPR/Cas9-mediated generic protein tagging in mammalian cells. Thone FMB, Kurrle NS, von Melchner H, Schnutgen F. Methods. 2019 Jul 15;164-165:59-66. doi: 10.1016/j.ymeth.2019.02.018. Epub 2019 Feb 22. PubMed 30797903.
Backbone
  Vector backbone: pBluescript KS-
  Total vector size (bp): 5411
  Vector type: Bacterial cloning vector
  Selectable markers: Hygromycin
Growth in bacteria
  Bacterial resistance: Ampicillin, 100 μg/mL
  Growth temperature: 37°C
  Growth strain: NEB Stable
  Copy number: High Copy
Gene/Insert
  Gene/Insert name: Hygro-P2A-nLAP(EGFP)
  Insert size (bp): 2070
  Cloning method: Restriction Enzyme; 5′ cloning site SalI (not destroyed); 3′ cloning site XhoI (not destroyed)
  Sequencing primers: 5′ M13 forward; 3′ M13 reverse
Terms and licenses: Academic/Nonprofit Terms; Industry Terms: Not Available to Industry
How to cite: pGTag Hygro EGFP nLAP +0 was a gift from Frank Schnütgen (Addgene plasmid # 194305 ; http://n2t.net/addgene:194305 ; RRID:Addgene_194305)
