[The description below was written by a language model from this plasmid's Addgene catalogue record and pLannotate feature annotations shown in this document.]
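Description:
pGTag Hygro EGFP nLAP +0 is a 5.4 kb donor plasmid built on the pBluescript KS- bacterial cloning backbone and intended for CRISPR/Cas9-mediated generic tagging of proteins in mammalian cells. It is maintained in E. coli at high copy through a ColE1/pUC-type origin and selected with ampicillin via the β-lactamase gene. An f1 origin, the flanking T7 and T3 promoters, and remnants of the lac/lacZα region are carried over from the backbone.

The roughly 2.1 kb insert, cloned between SalI and XhoI, is a single open reading frame with no annotated mammalian promoter upstream. In it, the hygromycin phosphotransferase gene (hph) is joined through a P2A ribosome-skipping peptide to EGFP. EGFP forms the fluorescent part of an N-terminal localisation and affinity purification (nLAP) tag. About 260 bp following EGFP is not annotated and presumably holds the remaining nLAP elements, though the record does not detail them. The apparent lack of a promoter suggests that hygromycin resistance and the tag are expressed only after in-frame integration into a transcribed gene, with P2A separating the resistance enzyme from the EGFP-tagged target protein; the record does not state this explicitly. The "+0" in the name most likely indicates one of several reading-frame variants.

Upstream of the cassette lies a human U6 promoter driving an S. pyogenes Cas9 guide RNA scaffold. The record does not specify the guide's target, although a short unannotated gap between promoter and scaffold could hold a spacer. No Cas9 coding sequence is annotated, so the nuclease would have to be supplied separately.
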