Features (pLannotate 1.2.2; 18 found; start..end, strand, type, name):
     34..52      +  promoter       T7 promoter: promoter for bacteriophage T7 RNA polymerase
     98..332     +  promoter       U6 promoter: RNA polymerase III promoter for human U6 snRNA
    361..436     +  misc_RNA       gRNA scaffold: guide RNA scaffold for the Streptococcus pyogenes CRISPR/Cas9 system
    472..488     +  misc_feature   MCS (fragment): pBluescript multiple cloning site
    532..1554    +  CDS            hph: KHYB_ECOLX - Experimental evidence at protein level: Swiss-Prot protein existence level 1. The aminoglycoside phosphotransferases achieve inactivation of their antibiotic substrates by phosphorylation. Only phosphorylates hygromycin and closely related compounds such as demethyl analogs and destomycin. From Escherichia coli.
   1561..1613    +  CDS            P2A (fragment): 2A peptide from porcine teschovirus-1 polyprotein Eukaryotic ribosomes fail to insert a peptide bond between the Gly and Pro residues, yielding separate polypeptides.
   1618..2334    +  CDS            EGFP: EGFP is a basic (constitutively fluorescent) green fluorescent protein published in 1996, derived from Aequorea victoria. It is reported to be a rapidly-maturing weak dimer with moderate acid sensitivity.
   2598..2618    +  misc_feature   MCS (fragment): pBluescript multiple cloning site
   2631..2649    -  promoter       T3 promoter: promoter for bacteriophage T3 RNA polymerase
   2694..2710    -  protein_bind   lac operator: The lac repressor binds to the lac operator to inhibit transcription in E. coli. This inhibition can be relieved by adding lactose or isopropyl-β-D-thiogalactopyranoside (IPTG). lac repressor encoded by lacI
   2718..2748    -  promoter       lac promoter: promoter for the E. coli lac operon
   2763..2784    -  protein_bind   CAP binding site: CAP binding activates transcription in the presence of cAMP. E. coli catabolite activator protein
   2797..2889    -  CDS            lacI (fragment): lac repressor; lacI; The lac repressor binds to the lac operator to inhibit transcription in E. coli. This inhibition can be relieved by adding lactose or isopropyl-β-D-thiogalactopyranoside (IPTG).
   3072..3660    -  rep_origin     ori: high-copy-number ColE1/pMB1/pBR322/pUC origin of replication
   3831..4691    -  CDS            AmpR: β-lactamase; bla; confers resistance to ampicillin, carbenicillin, and related antibiotics
   4692..4796    -  promoter       AmpR promoter: bla
   4823..5251    +  rep_origin     f1 ori (sequence partly withheld): f1 bacteriophage origin of replication; arrow indicates direction of (+) strand synthesis
   5282..26      -  CDS            lacZα (fragment) (across the origin): LacZα fragment of β-galactosidase; lacZ fragment
>Addgene plasmid #194305 | pGTag Hygro EGFP nLAP +0 | addgene full sequence | sequence record 384050 | Addgene NGS Result
CGACGTTGTAAAACGACGGCCAGTGAGCGCGCGTAATACGACTCACTATAGGGCGAATTGGAGCTACCCG
CATTACCCTGTTATCCCTAAGATCCGACTATTTCCCATGATTCCTTCATATTTGCATATACGATACAAGG
CTGTTAGAGAGATAATTAGAATTAATTTGACTGTAAACACAAAGATATTAGTACAAAATACGTGACGTAG
AAAGTAATAATTTCTTGGGTAGTTTGCAGTTTTAAAATTATGTTTTAAAATGGACTATCATATGCTTACC
GTAACTTGAAAGTATTTCGATTTCTTGGCTTTATATATCTTGTGGAAAGGACGAAACACCGGTATGTCGG
GAACCTCTCCGTTTTAGAGCTAGAAATAGCAAGTTAAAATAAGGCTAGTCCGTTATCAACTTGAAAAAGT
GGCACCGAGTCGGTGCTTTTTTGAATTCAGATCTTACATTTCAGGACATCTAGCTTATCGATACCGTCAT
CTACTTTTAGGTATGTCGGGAACCTCTCCAGGGGTACCACCATGAAAAAGCCTGAACTCACCGCGACGTC
TGTCGAGAAGTTTCTGATCGAAAAGTTCGACAGCGTCTCCGACCTGATGCAGCTCTCGGAGGGCGAAGAA
TCTCGTGCTTTCAGCTTCGATGTAGGAGGGCGTGGATATGTCCTGCGGGTAAATAGCTGCGCCGATGGTT
TCTACAAAGATCGTTATGTTTATCGGCACTTTGCATCGGCCGCGCTCCCGATTCCGGAAGTGCTTGACAT
TGGGGAATTCAGCGAGAGCCTGACCTATTGCATCTCCCGCCGTGCACAGGGTGTCACGTTGCAAGACCTG
CCTGAAACCGAACTGCCCGCTGTTCTGCAGCCGGTCGCGGAGGCCATGGATGCGATCGCTGCGGCCGATC
TTAGCCAGACGAGCGGGTTCGGCCCATTCGGACCGCAAGGAATCGGTCAATACACTACATGGCGTGATTT
CATATGCGCGATTGCTGATCCCCATGTGTATCACTGGCAAACTGTGATGGACGACACCGTCAGTGCGTCC
GTCGCGCAGGCTCTCGATGAGCTGATGCTTTGGGCCGAGGACTGCCCCGAAGTCCGGCACCTCGTGCACG
CGGATTTCGGCTCCAACAATGTCCTGACGGACAATGGCCGCATAACAGCGGTCATTGACTGGAGCGAGGC
GATGTTCGGGGATTCCCAATACGAGGTCGCCAACATCTTCTTCTGGAGGCCGTGGTTGGCTTGTATGGAG
CAGCAGACGCGCTACTTCGAGCGGAGGCATCCGGAGCTTGCAGGATCGCCGCGGCTCCGGGCGTATATGC
TCCGCATTGGTCTTGACCAACTCTATCAGAGCTTGGTTGACGGCAATTTCGATGATGCAGCTTGGGCGCA
GGGTCGATGCGACGCAATCGTCCGATCCGGAGCCGGGACTGTCGGGCGTACACAAATCGCCCGCAGAAGC
GCGGCCGTCTGGACCGATGGCTGTGTAGAAGTACTCGCCGATAGTGGAAACCGACGCCCCAGCACTCGTC
CGAGGGCAAAGGAACGCGGAGCCACGAACTTCTCTCTGTTAAAGCAAGCAGGAGATGTTGAAGAAAACCC
CGGGCCCATGGTGTCCAAGGGCGAGGAACTGTTCACCGGCGTGGTGCCCATCCTGGTGGAGCTGGACGGC
GACGTGAACGGCCACAAGTTCAGCGTGTCCGGCGAGGGCGAAGGCGACGCCACCTACGGCAAGCTGACCC
TGAAGTTCATCTGCACCACCGGCAAGCTGCCCGTGCCCTGGCCCACCCTGGTGACCACCCTGACCTACGG
CGTGCAGTGCTTCAGCAGATACCCCGACCACATGAAGCAGCACGATTTCTTCAAGAGCGCCATGCCCGAG
GGCTACGTCCAGGAGCGCACCATCTTTTTCAAGGACGACGGCAACTACAAGACCAGGGCCGAGGTGAAGT
TCGAGGGCGACACACTGGTGAACAGGATCGAGCTGAAGGGCATCGACTTCAAAGAGGACGGCAACATCCT
GGGCCACAAGCTGGAATACAACTACAACAGCCACAACGTGTACATTATGGCCGACAAGCAGAAGAACGGC
ATCAAGGTCAACTTCAAGATCCGGCACAACATCGAGGACGGCAGCGTGCAGCTGGCCGACCACTACCAGC
AGAACACCCCCATCGGCGACGGCCCCGTGCTGCTGCCCGACAACCACTACCTGAGCACCCAGAGCGCTCT
CAGCAAGGACCCCAACGAGAAGCGGGACCACATGGTGCTGAAAGAATTTGTGACAGCCGCCGGAATCACC
CTGGGCATGGACGAGCTGTACAAGAGCAGCGGCCCCAGCGGCAGCAGCAGCCTGGAAGTGCTGTTCCAGG
GCCCCCTGAGCAGCTCTGGCCCCTCTGGCAGCGCCGCCAAGTTCAAAGAAACAGCTGCTGCTAAATTCGA
GCGGCAGCACATGGACAGCGGAGGAGGAGGCGAGAACCTGTACTTTCAGGGAGGCGGAGGCGGAGGGGAC
TATAAGGACGACGACGACAAGCTGACCGACGACCTGCCCAGGGCCTCGTGGTATGTCGGGAACCTCTCCA
GGGATGTCTCGAGGGGGGGCCCGGTACCCAGCTTTTGTTCCCTTTAGTGAGGGTTAATTGCGCGCTTGGC
GTAATCATGGTCATAGCTGTTTCCTGTGTGAAATTGTTATCCGCTCACAATTCCACACAACATACGAGCC
GGAAGCATAAAGTGTAAAGCCTGGGGTGCCTAATGAGTGAGCTAACTCACATTAATTGCGTTGCGCTCAC
TGCCCGCTTTCCAGTCGGGAAACCTGTCGTGCCAGCTGCATTAATGAATCGGCCAACGCGCGGGGAGAGG
CGGTTTGCGTATTGGGCGCTCTTCCGCTTCCTCGCTCACTGACTCGCTGCGCTCGGTCGTTCGGCTGCGG
CGAGCGGTATCAGCTCACTCAAAGGCGGTAATACGGTTATCCACAGAATCAGGGGATAACGCAGGAAAGA
ACATGTGAGCAAAAGGCCAGCAAAAGGCCAGGAACCGTAAAAAGGCCGCGTTGCTGGCGTTTTTCCATAG
GCTCCGCCCCCCTGACGAGCATCACAAAAATCGACGCTCAAGTCAGAGGTGGCGAAACCCGACAGGACTA
TAAAGATACCAGGCGTTTCCCCCTGGAAGCTCCCTCGTGCGCTCTCCTGTTCCGACCCTGCCGCTTACCG
GATACCTGTCCGCCTTTCTCCCTTCGGGAAGCGTGGCGCTTTCTCATAGCTCACGCTGTAGGTATCTCAG
TTCGGTGTAGGTCGTTCGCTCCAAGCTGGGCTGTGTGCACGAACCCCCCGTTCAGCCCGACCGCTGCGCC
TTATCCGGTAACTATCGTCTTGAGTCCAACCCGGTAAGACACGACTTATCGCCACTGGCAGCAGCCACTG
GTAACAGGATTAGCAGAGCGAGGTATGTAGGCGGTGCTACAGAGTTCTTGAAGTGGTGGCCTAACTACGG
CTACACTAGAAGAACAGTATTTGGTATCTGCGCTCTGCTGAAGCCAGTTACCTTCGGAAAAAGAGTTGGT
AGCTCTTGATCCGGCAAACAAACCACCGCTGGTAGCGGTGGTTTTTTTGTTTGCAAGCAGCAGATTACGC
GCAGAAAAAAAGGATCTCAAGAAGATCCTTTGATCTTTTCTACGGGGTCTGACGCTCAGTGGAACGAAAA
CTCACGTTAAGGGATTTTGGTCATGAGATTATCAAAAAGGATCTTCACCTAGATCCTTTTAAATTAAAAA
TGAAGTTTTAAATCAATCTAAAGTATATATGAGTAAACTTGGTCTGACAGTTACCAATGCTTAATCAGTG
AGGCACCTATCTCAGCGATCTGTCTATTTCGTTCATCCATAGTTGCCTGACTCCCCGTCGTGTAGATAAC
TACGATACGGGAGGGCTTACCATCTGGCCCCAGTGCTGCAATGATACCGCGAGACCCACGCTCACCGGCT
CCAGATTTATCAGCAATAAACCAGCCAGCCGGAAGGGCCGAGCGCAGAAGTGGTCCTGCAACTTTATCCG
CCTCCATCCAGTCTATTAATTGTTGCCGGGAAGCTAGAGTAAGTAGTTCGCCAGTTAATAGTTTGCGCAA
CGTTGTTGCCATTGCTACAGGCATCGTGGTGTCACGCTCGTCGTTTGGTATGGCTTCATTCAGCTCCGGT
TCCCAACGATCAAGGCGAGTTACATGATCCCCCATGTTGTGCAAAAAAGCGGTTAGCTCCTTCGGTCCTC
CGATCGTTGTCAGAAGTAAGTTGGCCGCAGTGTTATCACTCATGGTTATGGCAGCACTGCATAATTCTCT
TACTGTCATGCCATCCGTAAGATGCTTTTCTGTGACTGGTGAGTACTCAACCAAGTCATTCTGAGAATAG
TGTATGCGGCGACCGAGTTGCTCTTGCCCGGCGTCAATACGGGATAATACCGCGCCACATAGCAGAACTT
TAAAAGTGCTCATCATTGGAAAACGTTCTTCGGGGCGAAAACTCTCAAGGATCTTACCGCTGTTGAGATC
CAGTTCGATGTAACCCACTCGTGCACCCAACTGATCTTCAGCATCTTTTACTTTCACCAGCGTTTCTGGG
TGAGCAAAAACAGGAAGGCAAAATGCCGCAAAAAAGGGAATAAGGGCGACACGGAAATGTTGAATACTCA
TACTCTTCCTTTTTCAATATTATTGAAGCATTTATCAGGGTTATTGTCTCATGAGCGGATACATATTTGA
ATGTATTTAGAAAAATAAACAAATAGGGGTTCCGCGCACATTTCCCCGAAAAGTGCCACCTG
[124 nt withheld, positions 4823-4946]
C
[91 nt withheld, positions 4948-5038]
A
[49 nt withheld, positions 5040-5088]
CCTTTGACGTTGGAGTCCACGTTCTTT
[37 nt withheld, positions 5116-5152]
ACCCTATCTCGGTCTATTCTTTTGATTTATAAGGGATTTTGCCGATTTCGGCCTATTGGTTAAAAAATGA
GCTGATTTAACAAAAATTTAACGCGAATTTTAACAAAATATTAACGCTTACAATTTCCATTCGCCATTCA
GGCTGCGCAACTGTTGGGAAGGGCGATCGGTGCGGGCCTCTTCGCTATTACGCCAGCTGGCGAAAGGGGG
ATGTGCTGCAAGGCGATTAAGTTGGGTAACGCCAGGGTTTTCCCAGTCA
